>Addgene plasmid #157383 | pD649-HAsp-TAPBPL-COMP5AP-AviTag-9xHis | depositor full sequence | sequence record 303875 | Full Sequence
TTTCAATATTATTGAAGCATTTATCAGGGTTATTGTCTCATGAGCGGATACATATTTGAATGTATTTAGA
AAAATAAACAAATAGGGGTCAGTGTTACAACCAATTAACCAATTCTGAACATTATCGCGAGCCCATTTAT
ACCTGAATATGGCTCATAACACCCCTTGCTCATGACCAAAATCCCTTAACGTGAGTTACGCGCGCGTCGT
TCCACTGAGCGTCAGACCCCGTAGAAAAGATCAAAGGATCTTCTTGAGATCCTTTTTTTCTGCGCGTAAT
CTGCTGCTTGCAAACAAAAAAACCACCGCTACCAGCGGTGGTTTGTTTGCCGGATCAAGAGCTACCAACT
CTTTTTCCGAAGGTAACTGGCTTCAGCAGAGCGCAGATACCAAATACTGTTCTTCTAGTGTAGCCGTAGT
TAGCCCACCACTTCAAGAACTCTGTAGCACCGCCTACATACCTCGCTCTGCTAATCCTGTTACCAGTGGC
TGCTGCCAGTGGCGATAAGTCGTGTCTTACCGGGTTGGACTCAAGACGATAGTTACCGGATAAGGCGCAG
CGGTCGGGCTGAACGGGGGGTTCGTGCACACAGCCCAGCTTGGAGCGAACGACCTACACCGAACTGAGAT
ACCTACAGCGTGAGCTATGAGAAAGCGCCACGCTTCCCGAAGGGAGAAAGGCGGACAGGTATCCGGTAAG
CGGCAGGGTCGGAACAGGAGAGCGCACGAGGGAGCTTCCAGGGGGAAACGCCTGGTATCTTTATAGTCCT
GTCGGGTTTCGCCACCTCTGACTTGAGCGTCGATTTTTGTGATGCTCGTCAGGGGGGCGGAGCCTATGGA
AAAACGCCAGCAACGCGGCCTTTTTACGGTTCCTGGCCTTTTGCTGGCCTTTTGCTCACATGTTCTTTCC
TGCGTTATCCCCTGATTCTGTGGATAACCGTATTACCGCCTTTGAGTGAGCTGATACCGCTCGCCGCAGC
CGAACGACCGAGCGCAGCGAGTCAGTGAGCGAGGAAGCGGAAGGCGAGAGTAGGGAACTGCCAGGCATCA
AACTAAGCAGAAGGCCCCTGACGGATGGCCTTTTTGCGTTTCTACAAACTCTTTCTGTGTTGTAAAACGA
CGGCCAGTCTTAAGCTCGGGCCCCCTGGGCGGTTCTGATAACGAGTAATCGTTAATCCGCAAATAACGTA
AAAACCCGCTTCGGCGGGTTTTTTTATGGGGGGAGTTTAGGGAAAGAGCATTTGTCAGAATATTTAAGGG
CGCCTGTCACTTTGCTTGATATATGAGAATTATTTAACCTTATAAATGAGAAAAAAGCAACGCACTTTAA
ATAAGATACGTTGCTTTTTCGATTGATGAACACCTATAATTAAACTATTCATCTATTATTTATGATTTTT
TGTATATACAATATTTCTAGTTTGTTAAAGAGAATTAAGAAAATAAATCTCGAAAATAATAAAGGGAAAA
TCAGTTTTTGATATCAAAATTATACATGTCAACGATAATACAAAATATAATACAAACTATAAGATGTTAT
CAGTATTTATTATCATTTAGAATAAATTTTGTGTCGCCCTTAATTGTGAGCGGATAACAATTACGAGCTT
CATGCACAGTGGCGTTGACTCAATATTGGCCATTAGCCATATTATTCATTGGTTATATAGCATAAATCAA
TATTGGCTATTGGCCATTGCATACGTTGTATCTATATCATAATATGTACATTTATATTGGCTCATGTCCA
ATATGACCGCCATGTTGGCATTGATTATTGACTAGTTATTAATAGTAATCAATTACGGGGTCATTAGTTC
ATAGCCCATATATGGAGTTCCGCGTTACATAACTTACGGTAAATGGCCCGCCTGGCTGACCGCCCAACGA
CCCCCGCCCATTGACGTCAATAATGACGTATGTTCCCATAGTAACGCCAATAGGGACTTTCCATTGACGT
CAATGGGTGGAGTATTTACGGTAAACTGCCCACTTGGCAGTACATCAAGTGTATCATATGCCAAGTACGC
CCCCTATTGACGTCAATGACGGTAAATGGCCCGCCTGGCATTATGCCCAGTACATGACCTTATGGGACTT
TCCTACTTGGCAGTACATCTACGTATTAGTCATCGCTATTACCATGGTGATGCGGTTTTGGCAGTACATC
AATGGGCGTGGATAGCGGTTTGACTCACGGGGATTTCCAAGTCTCCACCCCATTGACGTCAATGGGAGTT
TGTTTTGGCACCAAAATCAACGGGACTTTCCAAAATGTCGTAACAACTCCGCCCCATTGACGCAAATGGG
CGGTAGGCGTGTACGGTGGGAGGTCTATATAAGCAGAGCTCGTTTAGTGAACCGTCAGATCGCCTGGAGA
CGCCATCCACGCTGTTTTGACCTCCATAGAAGACACCGGGACCGATCCAGCCTCCGCGGCCGGGAACGGT
GCATTGGAACGCGGATTCCCCGTGCCAAGAGTGACGTAAGTACCGCCTATAGAGTCTATAGGCCCACCCC
CTTGGCTTCGTTAGAACGCGGCTACAATTAATACATAACCTTATGTATCATACACATACGATTTAGGTGA
CACTATAGAATAACATCCACTTTGCCTTTCTCTCCACAGGTGTCCACTCCCAGGTCCAACTGCACCTCGG
TTCTATCGAAAACGCGCCTGCTAGCGCCACCATGAAGACCATCATTGCCCTGAGCTACATCTTCTGCCTG
GTGTTCGCTGCGGCCGCCGCTGAAACAAAACCTCATCCTGCTGAAGGCCAGTGGCGCGCTGTGGATGTTG
TGCTGGATTGCTTCCTGGCCAAGGACGGCGCTCATAGAGGTGCTCTGGCCAGCTCTGAGGATAGAGCCAG
AGCTTCCCTGGTGCTGAAACAGGTGCCCGTGCTGGATGATGGCAGCCTGGAAGATTTCACCGACTTCCAA
GGCGGCACACTGGCCCAGGATGACCCTCCTATCATCTTCGAGGCCAGCGTGGACCTGGTGCAGATTCCTC
AAGCTGAAGCCCTGCTGCACGCCGACTGTAGCGGAAAAGAAGTGACCTGCGAGATCAGCCGGTACTTCCT
GCAGATGACCGAGACAACCGTGAAAACCGCCGCCTGGTTCATGGCCAACATGCAGGTTTCAGGCGGAGGC
CCTAGCATCAGCCTGGTCATGAAGACCCCTAGAGTGACCAAGAACGAGGCCCTGTGGCACCCCACACTGA
ACTTGCCTTTGAGCCCTCAAGGCACCGTGCGGACCGCCGTGGAATTTCAAGTGATGACACAGACCCAGAG
CCTGTCCTTCCTGCTGGGATCTAGCGCCTCTCTGGATTGCGGCTTTTCTATGGCCCCTGGCCTGGACCTG
ATCAGCGTTGAATGGCGGCTGCAGCACAAAGGCAGAGGCCAGCTGGTGTACTCTTGGACAGCTGGACAGG
GCCAAGCCGTCAGAAAAGGCGCTACACTGGAACCTGCTCAGCTCGGCATGGCCAGAGATGCTTCTCTGAC
ACTGCCTGGCCTGACCATCCAGGACGAGGGCACCTACATCTGCCAGATCACCACCAGCCTGTACAGAGCC
CAGCAGATTATCCAGCTGAACATCCAGGCCTCTCCAAAAGTGCGGCTGAGCCTGGCCAATGAGGCTCTGC
TGCCTACACTGATCTGCGACATTGCCGGCTACTACCCTCTGGACGTGGTGGTCACATGGACCAGAGAGGA
ACTCGGCGGCTCTCCTGCTCAAGTGTCTGGCGCCTCTTTCAGCAGCCTGAGACAGTCTGTGGCCGGCACC
TACTCTATCAGCAGCTCTCTGACAGCCGAGCCTGGATCTGCTGGCGCCACCTACACATGTCAAGTGACCC
ACATCTCCCTGGAAGAACCCCTGGGAGCCTCTACACAGGTGGTGCCTCCAGAGAGAAGAGGCGCGCCGGA
AGATCAAGTTGATCCAAGATTGATTGATGGCAAGGGCGGATCTCTGGAGGTGCTGTTCCAGGGACCAGGC
GGAAGCGGCAATCCCGGCGGCGATCTGGCCCCCCAGATGCTGCGCGAGCTGCAGGAGACCAATGCCGCCC
TGCAGGACGTGCGCGAGCTGCTGCGCCACCGCGTGAAGGAGATCACCTTCCTGAAGAACACCGTGATGGA
GTGCGACGCCTGCGGTATGCAGCCCTCTAGAGGCTCCGGCTCCATCATCCCAGTTGAGGAGGAGAACCCG
GACTTCTGGAACCGCGAGGCAGCCGAGGCCCTGGGTGCCGCCAAGAAGCTGCAGCCTGCACAGACAGCCG
CCAAGAACCTCATCATCTTCCTGGGCGATGGGATGGGGGTGTCTACGGTGACAGCTGCCAGGATCCTAAA
AGGGCAGAAGAAGGACAAACTGGGGCCTGAGATACCCCTGGCCATGGACCGCTTCCCATATGTGGCTCTG
TCCAAGACATACAATGTAGACAAACATGTGCCAGACAGTGGAGCCACAGCCACGGCCTACCTGTGCGGGG
TCAAGGGCAACTTCCAGACCATTGGCTTGAGTGCAGCCGCCCGCTTTAACCAGTGCAACACGACACGCGG
CAACGAGGTCATCTCCGTGATGAATCGGGCCAAGAAAGCAGGGAAGTCAGTGGGAGTGGTAACCACCACA
CGAGTGCAGCACGCCTCGCCAGCCGGCACCTACGCCCACACGGTGAACCGCAACTGGTACTCGGACGCCG
ACGTGCCTGCCTCGGCCCGCCAGGAGGGGTGCCAGGACATCGCTACGCAGCTCATCTCCAACATGGACAT
TGACGTGATCCTAGGTGGAGGCCGAAAGTACATGTTTCGCATGGGAACCCCAGACCCTGAGTACCCAGAT
GACTACAGCCAAGGTGGGACCAGGCTGGACGGGAAGAATCTGGTGCAGGAATGGCTGGCGAAGCGCCAGG
GTGCCCGGTATGTGTGGAACCGCACTGAGCTCATGCAGGCTTCCCTGGACCCGTCTGTGACCCATCTCAT
GGGTCTCTTTGAGCCTGGAGACATGAAATACGAGATCCACCGAGACTCCACACTGGACCCCTCCCTGATG
GAGATGACAGAGGCTGCCCTGCGCCTGCTGAGCAGGAACCCCCGCGGCTTCTTCCTCTTCGTGGAGGGTG
GTCGCATCGACCATGGTCATCATGAAAGCAGGGCTTACCGGGCACTGACTGAGACGATCATGTTCGACGA
CGCCATTGAGAGGGCGGGCCAGCTCACCAGCGAGGAGGACACGCTGAGCCTCGTCACTGCCGACCACTCC
CACGTCTTCTCCTTCGGAGGCTACCCCCTGCGAGGGAGCTCCATCTTCGGGCTGGCCCCTGGCAAGGCCC
GGGACAGGAAGGCCTACACGGTCCTCCTATACGGAAACGGTCCAGGCTATGTGCTCAAGGACGGCGCCCG
GCCGGATGTTACCGAGAGCGAGAGCGGGAGCCCCGAGTATCGGCAGCAGTCAGCAGTGCCCCTGGACGAA
GAGACCCACGCAGGCGAGGACGTGGCGGTGTTCGCGCGCGGCCCGCAGGCGCACCTGGTTCACGGCGTGC
AGGAGCAGACCTTCATAGCGCACGTCATGGCCTTCGCCGCCTGCCTGGAGCCCTACACCGCCTGCGACCT
GGCGCCCCCCGCCGGCACCACCGACGCCGCGCACCCGGGTGGCGGAGGACTGAACGACATCTTCGAGGCT
CAGAAAATCGAATGGCACGAACATCACCATCACCATCACCATCACCATTAAGGCCGGCCTGTAGTCACTG
GCACAACGCGTTACCCGGTAAGCCAATCGGGTATACACGGTCGTCATACTGCAGACAGGGTTCTTCTACT
TTGCAAGATAGTCTTGAGTAGTAAAATAAATAGATAGAGAAAATCAGCCTCGACTGTGCCTTCTAGTTGC
CAGCCATCTGTTGTTTGCCCCTCCCCCGTGCCTTCCTTGACCCTGGAAGGTGCCACTCCCACTGTCCTTT
CCTAATAAAATGAGGAAATTGCATCACAACACTCAACCCTATCTCGGTCTATTCTTTTGATTTATAAGGG
ATTTTGCCGATTTCGGCCTATTGGTTAAAAAATGAGCTGATTTAACAAAAATTTAACGCGAATTAATTCT
GTGGAATGTGTGTCAGTTAGGGTGTGGAAAGTCCCCAGGCTCCCCAGCAGGCAGAAGTATGCAAAGCATG
CATCTCAATTAGTCAGCAACCAGGTGTGGAAAGTCCCCAGGCTCCCCAGCAGGCAGAAGTATGCAAAGCA
TGCATCTCAATTAGTCAGCAACCATAGTCCCGCCCCTAACTCCGCCCATCCCGCCCCTAACTCCGCCCAG
TTCCGCCCATTCTCCGCCCCATGGCTGACTAATTTTTTTTATTTATGCAGAGGCCGAGGCCGCCTCTGCC
TCTGAGCTATTCCAGAAGTAGTGAGGAGGCTTTTTTGGAGGCCTAGGCTTTTGCAAAAAGCTCCCGGGAG
CTTGTATATCCATTTTCGGATCTGATCAGCACGTGTTGACAATTAATCATCGGCATAGTATATCGGCATA
GTATAATACGACAAGGTGAGGAACTAAACCATGACCGAGTACAAGCCCACGGTGCGCCTCGCCACCCGCG
ACGACGTCCCCAGGGCCGTACGCACCCTCGCCGCCGCGTTCGCCGACTACCCCGCCACGCGCCACACCGT
CGATCCGGACCGCCACATCGAGCGGGTCACCGAGCTGCAAGAACTCTTCCTCACGCGCGTCGGGCTCGAC
ATCGGCAAGGTGTGGGTCGCGGACGACGGCGCCGCGGTGGCGGTCTGGACCACGCCGGAGAGCGTCGAAG
CGGGGGCGGTGTTCGCCGAGATCGGCCCGCGCATGGCCGAGTTGAGCGGTTCCCGGCTGGCCGCGCAGCA
ACAGATGGAAGGCCTCCTGGCGCCGCACCGGCCCAAGGAGCCCGCGTGGTTCCTGGCCACCGTCGGCGTC
TCGCCCGACCACCAGGGCAAGGGTCTGGGCAGCGCCGTCGTGCTCCCCGGAGTGGAGGCGGCCGAGCGCG
CCGGGGTGCCCGCCTTCCTGGAGACATCCGCGCCCCGCAACCTCCCCTTCTACGAGCGGCTCGGCTTCAC
CGTCACCGCCGACGTCGAGGTGCCCGAAGGACCGCGCACCTGGTGCATGACCCGCAAGCCCGGTGCCTGA
CACGTGCTACGAGATTTCGATTCCACCGCCGCCTTCTATGAAAGGTTGGGCTTCGGAATCGTTTTCCGGG
ACGCCGGCTGGATGATCCTCCAGCGCGGGGATCTCATGCTGGAGTTCTTCGCCCACCCCAACTTGTTTAT
TGCAGCTTATAATGGTTACAAATAAAGCAATAGCATCACAAATTTCACAAATAAAGCATTTTTTTCACTG
CATTCTAGTTGTGGTTTGTCCAAACTCATCAATGTATCTTATCATGTCTGTATACCGTCGACCTCTAGCT
AGAGCTTGGCGTAATCATGGTCATTACCAATGCTTAATCAGTGAGGCACCTATCTCAGCGATCTGTCTAT
TTCGTTCATCCATAGTTGCCTGACTCCCCGTCGTGTAGATAACTACGATACGGGAGGGCTTACCATCTGG
CCCCAGCGCTGCGATGATACCGCGAGAACCACGCTCACCGGCTCCGGATTTATCAGCAATAAACCAGCCA
GCCGGAAGGGCCGAGCGCAGAAGTGGTCCTGCAACTTTATCCGCCTCCATCCAGTCTATTAATTGTTGCC
GGGAAGCTAGAGTAAGTAGTTCGCCAGTTAATAGTTTGCGCAACGTTGTTGCCATCGCTACAGGCATCGT
GGTGTCACGCTCGTCGTTTGGTATGGCTTCATTCAGCTCCGGTTCCCAACGATCAAGGCGAGTTACATGA
TCCCCCATGTTGTGCAAAAAAGCGGTTAGCTCCTTCGGTCCTCCGATCGTTGTCAGAAGTAAGTTGGCCG
CAGTGTTATCACTCATGGTTATGGCAGCACTGCATAATTCTCTTACTGTCATGCCATCCGTAAGATGCTT
TTCTGTGACTGGTGAGTACTCAACCAAGTCATTCTGAGAATAGTGTATGCGGCGACCGAGTTGCTCTTGC
CCGGCGTCAATACGGGATAATACCGCGCCACATAGCAGAACTTTAAAAGTGCTCATCATTGGAAAACGTT
CTTCGGGGCGAAAACTCTCAAGGATCTTACCGCTGTTGAGATCCAGTTCGATGTAACCCACTCGTGCACC
CAACTGATCTTCAGCATCTTTTACTTTCACCAGCGTTTCTGGGTGAGCAAAAACAGGAAGGCAAAATGCC
GCAAAAAAGGGAATAAGGGCGACACGGAAATGTTGAATACTCATATTCTTCCTT
Features (pLannotate 1.2.2; 24 found; start..end, strand, type, name):
    119..143     -  CDS            KanR (fragment): aminoglycoside phosphotransferase; aph(3')-Ia; confers resistance to kanamycin
    254..842     +  rep_origin     ori: high-copy-number ColE1/pMB1/pBR322/pUC origin of replication
   1067..1084    +  terminator     rrnB T2 terminator (fragment): transcription terminator T2 from the E. coli rrnB gene
   1109..1128    -  CDS            lacZα (fragment): LacZα fragment of β-galactosidase; lacZ fragment
   1584..1600    +  protein_bind   lac operator: The lac repressor binds to the lac operator to inhibit transcription in E. coli. This inhibition can be relieved by adding lactose or isopropyl-β-D-thiogalactopyranoside (IPTG). lac repressor encoded by lacI
   1843..2146    +  enhancer       CMV enhancer: human cytomegalovirus immediate early enhancer
   2147..2350    +  promoter       CMV promoter: human cytomegalovirus (CMV) immediate early promoter
   2486..2529    +  intron         CMV intron (fragment): modified intron A from human cytomegalovirus
   2581..2599    +  promoter       SP6 promoter: promoter for bacteriophage SP6 RNA polymerase
   2603..2640    +  CDS            IgH signal sequence (fragment): signal sequence from the mouse immunoglobulin heavy chain variable region
   2719..3915    +  CDS            TAPBPL (fragment): TPSNR_HUMAN - Experimental evidence at protein level: Swiss-Prot protein existence level 1. Component of the antigen processing and presentation pathway, which binds to MHC class I coupled with beta2-microglobulin/B2M. Association between TAPBPR and MHC class I occurs in the absence of a functional peptide-loading complex (PLC). From Homo sapiens (Human).
   4006..4185    +  CDS            Comp (fragment): COMP_RAT - Experimental evidence at protein level: Swiss-Prot protein existence level 1. May play a role in the structural integrity of cartilage via its interaction with other extracellular matrix proteins such as the collagens and fibronectin. Can mediate the interaction of chondrocytes with the cartilage extracellular matrix through interaction with cell surface integrin receptors. Could play a role in the pathogenesis of osteoarthritis. Potent suppressor of apoptosis in both primary chondrocytes and transformed cells. Suppresses apoptosis by blocking the activation of caspase-3 and by indu
   4173..5625    +  CDS            SEAP (fragment): secreted alkaline phosphatase from human placenta The natural enzyme has a C-terminal transmembrane sequence that is replaced by a GPI anchor.
   5650..5691    +  CDS            AviTag™ (fragment): peptide tag that allows for enzymatic biotinylation
   5695..5718    +  CDS            8xHis: 8xHis affinity tag
   5864..5975    +  polyA_signal   bGH poly(A) signal: bovine growth hormone polyadenylation signal
   5976..6084    +  rep_origin     f1 ori (fragment): f1 bacteriophage origin of replication; arrow indicates direction of (+) strand synthesis
   6098..6427    +  promoter       SV40 promoter: SV40 enhancer and early promoter
   6475..6522    +  promoter       EM7 promoter: synthetic bacterial promoter&nbsp
   6541..7140    +  CDS            PuroR (fragment): puromycin N-acetyltransferase; pac from Streptomyces; confers resistance to puromycin
   7150..7275    +  CDS            ble (fragment): BLE_KLEPN - Experimental evidence at protein level: Swiss-Prot protein existence level 1. Binding protein with a strong affinity to the bleomycin family of antibiotics. Binds to CL990; an antimitotic-antibiotic compound. From Klebsiella pneumoniae.
   7270..7391    +  polyA_signal   SV40 poly(A) signal: SV40 polyadenylation signal
   7444..8304    -  CDS            AmpR: β-lactamase; bla; confers resistance to ampicillin, carbenicillin, and related antibiotics
   8307..89      -  promoter       AmpR promoter (fragment) (across the origin): bla
