[The description below was written by a language model from this plasmid's Addgene catalogue record and pLannotate feature annotations shown in this document.]
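Description:
pD649-HAsp-TAPBPL-COMP5AP-AviTag-9xHis is a mammalian expression plasmid built on the pD649 backbone for producing a secreted, multimerised form of the extracellular domain of human TAPBPL (TAPBP-R/TAPBPR), an MHC class I–binding component of the antigen processing pathway. It is propagated in E. coli as a high-copy plasmid through a ColE1/pUC-type origin with ampicillin selection (β-lactamase). The annotated sequence also carries an SV40 early promoter/EM7 promoter unit driving a puromycin N-acetyltransferase gene with an SV40 polyadenylation signal, which would allow puromycin selection in mammalian cells. Short annotated fragments of KanR, lacZα, ble and f1 ori appear to be backbone remnants rather than functional elements.

Expression is driven by the CMV enhancer and immediate-early promoter, followed by a piece of CMV intron A and an SP6 promoter that can serve for in vitro transcription or sequencing. The open reading frame starts with a signal peptide (named HAsp in the construct; the annotation software matched a fragment of it to a mouse IgH signal sequence), then the TAPBPL ectodomain cloned between retained NotI and AscI sites. Downstream, the backbone supplies the COMP5AP module: the pentamerising coiled-coil region of rat cartilage oligomeric matrix protein fused to human placental alkaline phosphatase, followed by an AviTag for enzymatic biotinylation and a polyhistidine tag (9xHis by name, annotated as 8xHis), ending at a bGH polyadenylation signal. The resulting secreted pentamer raises binding avidity, and its enzymatic reporter allows detection of weak interactions, consistent with its use in a human IgSF cell-surface interactome screen. The depositor notes that some plasmids in this collection may carry an IS4-like transposase insertion upstream of the CMV promoter; none is annotated here.
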