Addgene plasmid #157383: pD649-HAsp-TAPBPL-COMP5AP-AviTag-9xHis
Purpose: Mammalian expression of cell-surface protein extracellular domain fused to COMP5AP-AviTag-9xHis. Protein is secreted from cells.
Depositing lab: Chris Garcia. Depositing organization: Stanford University. Publication: A Human IgSF Cell-Surface Interactome Reveals a Complex Network of Protein-Protein Interactions. Wojtowicz WM, Vielmetter J, Fernandes RA, Siepe DH, Eastman CL, Chisholm GB, Cox S, Klock H, Anderson PW, Rue SM, Miller JJ, Glaser SM, Bragstad ML, Vance J, Lam AW, Lesley SA, Zinn K, Garcia KC. Cell. 2020 Aug 20;182(4):1027-1043.e17. doi: 10.1016/j.cell.2020.07.025. PubMed 32822567.
Backbone
  Vector backbone: pD649
  Backbone size w/o insert (bp): 7153
  Vector type: Mammalian Expression
Growth in bacteria
  Bacterial resistance: Ampicillin, 100 μg/mL
  Growth temperature: 37°C
  Growth strain: DH5alpha
  Copy number: High Copy
Gene/Insert
  Gene/Insert name: TAPBPL (alt name: TPSNR)
  Species: H. sapiens (human)
  Insert size (bp): 1161
  Entrez Gene: TAPBPL (a.k.a. TAPBP-R, TAPBPR)
  Promoter: CMV/SP6
  Tag / fusion protein: COMP5AP-AviTag-9xHis (C terminal on backbone)
  Cloning method: Restriction Enzyme; 5′ cloning site GCGGCCGC (not destroyed); 3′ cloning site GGCGCGCC (not destroyed)
  Sequencing primers: 5′ ATTTAGGTGACACTATAG; 3′ CGTCGCACTCCATCACGGTG
Resource information
  A portion of this plasmid was derived from a plasmid made by: synthesis by ThermoFisher
Terms and licenses: Academic/Nonprofit Terms; Industry Terms: Not Available to Industry
Depositor comments: Some plasmids in this collection may have an IS4-like element ISVsa5 family transposase upstream of the CMV promoter.
How to cite: pD649-HAsp-TAPBPL-COMP5AP-AviTag-9xHis was a gift from Chris Garcia (Addgene plasmid # 157383 ; http://n2t.net/addgene:157383 ; RRID:Addgene_157383)
