>Addgene plasmid #157383 | pD649-HAsp-TAPBPL-COMP5AP-AviTag-9xHis | depositor partial sequence | sequence record 303876 | insert (extracellular domain)
GCTGAAACAAAACCTCATCCTGCTGAAGGCCAGTGGCGCGCTGTGGATGTTGTGCTGGATTGCTTCCTGG
CCAAGGACGGCGCTCATAGAGGTGCTCTGGCCAGCTCTGAGGATAGAGCCAGAGCTTCCCTGGTGCTGAA
ACAGGTGCCCGTGCTGGATGATGGCAGCCTGGAAGATTTCACCGACTTCCAAGGCGGCACACTGGCCCAG
GATGACCCTCCTATCATCTTCGAGGCCAGCGTGGACCTGGTGCAGATTCCTCAAGCTGAAGCCCTGCTGC
ACGCCGACTGTAGCGGAAAAGAAGTGACCTGCGAGATCAGCCGGTACTTCCTGCAGATGACCGAGACAAC
CGTGAAAACCGCCGCCTGGTTCATGGCCAACATGCAGGTTTCAGGCGGAGGCCCTAGCATCAGCCTGGTC
ATGAAGACCCCTAGAGTGACCAAGAACGAGGCCCTGTGGCACCCCACACTGAACTTGCCTTTGAGCCCTC
AAGGCACCGTGCGGACCGCCGTGGAATTTCAAGTGATGACACAGACCCAGAGCCTGTCCTTCCTGCTGGG
ATCTAGCGCCTCTCTGGATTGCGGCTTTTCTATGGCCCCTGGCCTGGACCTGATCAGCGTTGAATGGCGG
CTGCAGCACAAAGGCAGAGGCCAGCTGGTGTACTCTTGGACAGCTGGACAGGGCCAAGCCGTCAGAAAAG
GCGCTACACTGGAACCTGCTCAGCTCGGCATGGCCAGAGATGCTTCTCTGACACTGCCTGGCCTGACCAT
CCAGGACGAGGGCACCTACATCTGCCAGATCACCACCAGCCTGTACAGAGCCCAGCAGATTATCCAGCTG
AACATCCAGGCCTCTCCAAAAGTGCGGCTGAGCCTGGCCAATGAGGCTCTGCTGCCTACACTGATCTGCG
ACATTGCCGGCTACTACCCTCTGGACGTGGTGGTCACATGGACCAGAGAGGAACTCGGCGGCTCTCCTGC
TCAAGTGTCTGGCGCCTCTTTCAGCAGCCTGAGACAGTCTGTGGCCGGCACCTACTCTATCAGCAGCTCT
CTGACAGCCGAGCCTGGATCTGCTGGCGCCACCTACACATGTCAAGTGACCCACATCTCCCTGGAAGAAC
CCCTGGGAGCCTCTACACAGGTGGTGCCTCCAGAGAGAAGA
